Addgene plasmid #203318: hBCAM-M2
Purpose: Overexpression of BCAM-MCAM chimeras
Depositing lab: William Hahn. Depositing organization: Dana-Farber Cancer Institute. Publication: Discovery of antibodies and cognate surface targets for ovarian cancer by surface profiling. Schrofelbauer B, Kimes PK, Hauke P, Reid CE, Shao K, Hill SJ, Irizarry R, Hahn WC. Proc Natl Acad Sci U S A. 2023 Jan 3;120(1):e2206751120. doi: 10.1073/pnas.2206751120. Epub 2022 Dec 27. PubMed 36574667.
Backbone
  Vector backbone: pCMV6
  Vector type: Mammalian Expression
Growth in bacteria
  Bacterial resistance: Ampicillin, 100 μg/mL
  Growth temperature: 37°C
  Growth strain: DH5alpha
  Copy number: High Copy
Gene/Insert
  Gene/Insert name: hBCAM/hMUC18
  Species: H. sapiens (human)
  Mutation: IgG V1-V2 of hMuc18 fused to Ig like C1-C3 of hBCAM
  Tag / fusion protein: Flag (DYKDDDK) (C terminal on insert)
  Cloning method: Gibson Cloning
Resource information
  A portion of this plasmid was derived from a plasmid made by: Origene
Terms and licenses: Academic/Nonprofit Terms; Industry Terms: Not Available to Industry
How to cite: hBCAM-M2 was a gift from William Hahn (Addgene plasmid # 203318 ; http://n2t.net/addgene:203318 ; RRID:Addgene_203318)
