[The description below was written by a language model from this plasmid's Addgene catalogue record and pLannotate feature annotations shown in this document.]
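Description:
hBCAM-M2 is a mammalian expression plasmid built on the pCMV6 backbone (partly derived from a commercial Origene vector) for overexpressing a chimeric human cell-surface protein that combines parts of BCAM (basal cell adhesion molecule, a laminin alpha-5 receptor) and MCAM/MUC18. According to the record, the two N-terminal V-type immunoglobulin domains (V1-V2) of hMUC18 are fused to the Ig-like C1-C3 domains of hBCAM, with the junctions assembled by Gibson cloning. The automated annotation labels the whole open reading frame of about 1.8 kb as BCAM and does not separately mark the MUC18-derived segment. The insert carries a C-terminal FLAG epitope, which the annotation detects as a short match to a 3xFLAG feature, consistent with a single FLAG tag.

Expression is driven by the human cytomegalovirus immediate-early enhancer and promoter and terminated by the bovine growth hormone polyadenylation signal. T7 and SP6 promoters flank the insert and can serve for in vitro transcription or as sequencing primer sites. A separate SV40 early promoter cassette drives the neomycin phosphotransferase gene, followed by an SV40 poly(A) signal, which should allow G418 selection of stable mammalian transfectants. A short HIV-1 LTR hit near the CMV promoter and a ble fragment after neo appear to be minor sequence matches rather than functional elements. In E. coli the plasmid replicates from a high-copy ColE1/pUC-type origin with ampicillin selection, and it also contains an f1 origin.

The stated purpose is overexpression of BCAM-MCAM chimeras. Domain-swap constructs of this kind are typically used to locate which extracellular domains an antibody recognises, which fits the associated study on antibodies and surface targets in ovarian cancer.
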