Features (pLannotate 1.2.2; 22 found; start..end, strand, type, name):
     18..347     +  promoter       SV40 promoter: SV40 enhancer and early promoter
    414..1205    +  CDS            neo: KKA2_KLEPN - Also known as kan, nptII. Experimental evidence at protein level: Swiss-Prot protein existence level 1. Resistance to kanamycin, neomycin, paromomycin, ribostamycin, butirosin and gentamicin B. From Klebsiella pneumoniae.
   1229..1387    +  CDS            ble (fragment): BLE_KLEPN - Experimental evidence at protein level: Swiss-Prot protein existence level 1. Binding protein with a strong affinity to the bleomycin family of antibiotics. Binds to CL990; an antimitotic-antibiotic compound. From Klebsiella pneumoniae.
   1382..1503    +  polyA_signal   SV40 poly(A) signal: SV40 polyadenylation signal
   1576..1592    -  protein_bind   lac operator: The lac repressor binds to the lac operator to inhibit transcription in E. coli. This inhibition can be relieved by adding lactose or isopropyl-β-D-thiogalactopyranoside (IPTG). lac repressor encoded by lacI
   1600..1630    -  promoter       lac promoter: promoter for the E. coli lac operon
   1645..1666    -  protein_bind   CAP binding site: CAP binding activates transcription in the presence of cAMP. E. coli catabolite activator protein
   1679..1771    -  CDS            lacI (fragment): lac repressor; lacI; The lac repressor binds to the lac operator to inhibit transcription in E. coli. This inhibition can be relieved by adding lactose or isopropyl-β-D-thiogalactopyranoside (IPTG).
   1954..2542    -  rep_origin     ori: high-copy-number ColE1/pMB1/pBR322/pUC origin of replication
   2713..3573    -  CDS            AmpR: β-lactamase; bla; confers resistance to ampicillin, carbenicillin, and related antibiotics
   3574..3678    -  promoter       AmpR promoter: bla
   3737..3789    -  misc_feature   bom (fragment): basis of mobility region from pBR322
   3944..4323    +  enhancer       CMV enhancer: human cytomegalovirus immediate early enhancer
   4324..4527    +  promoter       CMV promoter: human cytomegalovirus (CMV) immediate early promoter
   4523..4556    +  LTR            5' LTR (truncated) (fragment): truncated 5' long terminal repeat (LTR) from HIV-1
   4572..4590    +  promoter       T7 promoter: promoter for bacteriophage T7 RNA polymerase
   4656..6446    +  CDS            BCAM: BCAM_HUMAN - Also known as LU, MSK19. Experimental evidence at protein level: Swiss-Prot protein existence level 1. Laminin alpha-5 receptor. May mediate intracellular signaling. From Homo sapiens (Human).
   6513..6537    +  CDS            3xFLAG (fragment): three tandem FLAG® epitope tags
   6571..6589    -  promoter       SP6 promoter: promoter for bacteriophage SP6 RNA polymerase
   6615..6839    +  polyA_signal   bGH poly(A) signal: bovine growth hormone polyadenylation signal
   6843..6864    +  promoter       SV40 promoter (fragment): SV40 enhancer and early promoter
   6885..4       +  rep_origin     f1 ori (across the origin) (sequence partly withheld): f1 bacteriophage origin of replication; arrow indicates direction of (+) strand synthesis
>Addgene plasmid #203318 | hBCAM-M2 | addgene full sequence | sequence record 400882 | Addgene NGS Result
AATTAATTCTGTGGAATGTGTGTCAGTTAGGGTGTGGAAAGTCCCCAGGCTCCCCAGCAGGCAGAAGTAT
GCAAAGCATGCATCTCAATTAGTCAGCAACCAGGTGTGGAAAGTCCCCAGGCTCCCCAGCAGGCAGAAGT
ATGCAAAGCATGCATCTCAATTAGTCAGCAACCATAGTCCCGCCCCTAACTCCGCCCATCCCGCCCCTAA
CTCCGCCCAGTTCCGCCCATTCTCCGCCCCATGGCTGACTAATTTTTTTTATTTATGCAGAGGCCGAGGC
CGCCTCTGCCTCTGAGCTATTCCAGAAGTAGTGAGGAGGCTTTTTTGGAGGCCTAGGCTTTTGCAAAAAG
CTCCCGGGAGCTTGTATATCCATTTTCGGATCTGATCAAGAGACAGGATGAGGATCGTTTCGCATGATTG
AACAAGATGGATTGCACGCAGGTTCTCCGGCCGCTTGGGTGGAGAGGCTATTCGGCTATGACTGGGCACA
ACAGACAATCGGCTGCTCTGATGCCGCCGTGTTCCGGCTGTCAGCGCAGGGGCGCCCGGTTCTTTTTGTC
AAGACCGACCTGTCCGGTGCCCTGAATGAACTGCAGGACGAGGCAGCGCGGCTATCGTGGCTGGCCACGA
CGGGCGTTCCTTGCGCAGCTGTGCTCGACGTTGTCACTGAAGCGGGAAGGGACTGGCTGCTATTGGGCGA
AGTGCCGGGGCAGGATCTCCTGTCATCTCACCTTGCTCCTGCCGAGAAAGTATCCATCATGGCTGATGCA
ATGCGGCGGCTGCATACGCTTGATCCGGCTACCTGCCCATTCGACCACCAAGCGAAACATCGCATCGAGC
GAGCACGTACTCGGATGGAAGCCGGTCTTGTCGATCAGGATGATCTGGACGAAGAGCATCAGGGGCTCGC
GCCAGCCGAACTGTTCGCCAGGCTCAAGGCGCGCATGCCCGACGGCGAGGATCTCGTCGTGACCCATGGC
GATGCCTGCTTGCCGAATATCATGGTGGAAAATGGCCGCTTTTCTGGATTCATCGACTGTGGCCGGCTGG
GTGTGGCGGACCGCTATCAGGACATAGCGTTGGCTACCCGTGATATTGCTGAAGAGCTTGGCGGCGAATG
GGCTGACCGCTTCCTCGTGCTTTACGGTATCGCCGCTCCCGATTCGCAGCGCATCGCCTTCTATCGCCTT
CTTGACGAGTTCTTCTGAGCGGGACTCTGGGGTTCGAAATGACCGACCAAGCGACGCCCAACCTGCCATC
ACGAGATTTCGATTCCACCGCCGCCTTCTATGAAAGGTTGGGCTTCGGAATCGTTTTCCGGGACGCCGGC
TGGATGATCCTCCAGCGCGGGGATCTCATGCTGGAGTTCTTCGCCCACCCCAACTTGTTTATTGCAGCTT
ATAATGGTTACAAATAAAGCAATAGCATCACAAATTTCACAAATAAAGCATTTTTTTCACTGCATTCTAG
TTGTGGTTTGTCCAAACTCATCAATGTATCTTATCATGTCTGTATACCGTCGACCTCTAGCTAGAGCTTG
GCGTAATCATGGTCATAGCTGTTTCCTGTGTGAAATTGTTATCCGCTCACAATTCCACACAACATACGAG
CCGGAAGCATAAAGTGTAAAGCCTGGGGTGCCTAATGAGTGAGCTAACTCACATTAATTGCGTTGCGCTC
ACTGCCCGCTTTCCAGTCGGGAAACCTGTCGTGCCAGCTGCATTAATGAATCGGCCAACGCGCGGGGAGA
GGCGGTTTGCGTATTGGGCGCTCTTCCGCTTCCTCGCTCACTGACTCGCTGCGCTCGGTCGTTCGGCTGC
GGCGAGCGGTATCAGCTCACTCAAAGGCGGTAATACGGTTATCCACAGAATCAGGGGATAACGCAGGAAA
GAACATGTGAGCAAAAGGCCAGCAAAAGGCCAGGAACCGTAAAAAGGCCGCGTTGCTGGCGTTTTTCCAT
AGGCTCCGCCCCCCTGACGAGCATCACAAAAATCGACGCTCAAGTCAGAGGTGGCGAAACCCGACAGGAC
TATAAAGATACCAGGCGTTTCCCCCTGGAAGCTCCCTCGTGCGCTCTCCTGTTCCGACCCTGCCGCTTAC
CGGATACCTGTCCGCCTTTCTCCCTTCGGGAAGCGTGGCGCTTTCTCATAGCTCACGCTGTAGGTATCTC
AGTTCGGTGTAGGTCGTTCGCTCCAAGCTGGGCTGTGTGCACGAACCCCCCGTTCAGCCCGACCGCTGCG
CCTTATCCGGTAACTATCGTCTTGAGTCCAACCCGGTAAGACACGACTTATCGCCACTGGCAGCAGCCAC
TGGTAACAGGATTAGCAGAGCGAGGTATGTAGGCGGTGCTACAGAGTTCTTGAAGTGGTGGCCTAACTAC
GGCTACACTAGAAGAACAGTATTTGGTATCTGCGCTCTGCTGAAGCCAGTTACCTTCGGAAAAAGAGTTG
GTAGCTCTTGATCCGGCAAACAAACCACCGCTGGTAGCGGTGGTTTTTTTGTTTGCAAGCAGCAGATTAC
GCGCAGAAAAAAAGGATCTCAAGAAGATCCTTTGATCTTTTCTACGGGGTCTGACGCTCAGTGGAACGAA
AACTCACGTTAAGGGATTTTGGTCATGAGATTATCAAAAAGGATCTTCACCTAGATCCTTTTAAATTAAA
AATGAAGTTTTAAATCAATCTAAAGTATATATGAGTAAACTTGGTCTGACAGTTACCAATGCTTAATCAG
TGAGGCACCTATCTCAGCGATCTGTCTATTTCGTTCATCCATAGTTGCCTGACTCCCCGTCGTGTAGATA
ACTACGATACGGGAGGGCTTACCATCTGGCCCCAGTGCTGCAATGATACCGCGAGACCCACGCTCACCGG
CTCCAGATTTATCAGCAATAAACCAGCCAGCCGGAAGGGCCGAGCGCAGAAGTGGTCCTGCAACTTTATC
CGCCTCCATCCAGTCTATTAATTGTTGCCGGGAAGCTAGAGTAAGTAGTTCGCCAGTTAATAGTTTGCGC
AACGTTGTTGCCATTGCTACAGGCATCGTGGTGTCACGCTCGTCGTTTGGTATGGCTTCATTCAGCTCCG
GTTCCCAACGATCAAGGCGAGTTACATGATCCCCCATGTTGTGCAAAAAAGCGGTTAGCTCCTTCGGTCC
TCCGATCGTTGTCAGAAGTAAGTTGGCCGCAGTGTTATCACTCATGGTTATGGCAGCACTGCATAATTCT
CTTACTGTCATGCCATCCGTAAGATGCTTTTCTGTGACTGGTGAGTACTCAACCAAGTCATTCTGAGAAT
AGTGTATGCGGCGACCGAGTTGCTCTTGCCCGGCGTCAATACGGGATAATACCGCGCCACATAGCAGAAC
TTTAAAAGTGCTCATCATTGGAAAACGTTCTTCGGGGCGAAAACTCTCAAGGATCTTACCGCTGTTGAGA
TCCAGTTCGATGTAACCCACTCGTGCACCCAACTGATCTTCAGCATCTTTTACTTTCACCAGCGTTTCTG
GGTGAGCAAAAACAGGAAGGCAAAATGCCGCAAAAAAGGGAATAAGGGCGACACGGAAATGTTGAATACT
CATACTCTTCCTTTTTCAATATTATTGAAGCATTTATCAGGGTTATTGTCTCATGAGCGGATACATATTT
GAATGTATTTAGAAAAATAAACAAATAGGGGTTCCGCGCACATTTCCCCGAAAAGTGCCACCTGACGTCG
ACGGATCGGGAGATCTCCCGATCCCCTATGGTGCACTCTCAGTACAATCTGCTCTGATGCCGCATAGTTA
AGCCAGTATCTGCTCCCTGCTTGTGTGTTGGAGGTCGCTGAGTAGTGCGCGAGCAAAATTTAAGCTACAA
CAAGGCAAGGCTTGACCGACAATTGCATGAAGAATCTGCTTAGGGTTAGGCGTTTTGCGCTGCTTCGCGA
TGTACGGGCCAGATATACGCGTTGACATTGATTATTGACTAGTTATTAATAGTAATCAATTACGGGGTCA
TTAGTTCATAGCCCATATATGGAGTTCCGCGTTACATAACTTACGGTAAATGGCCCGCCTGGCTGACCGC
CCAACGACCCCCGCCCATTGACGTCAATAATGACGTATGTTCCCATAGTAACGCCAATAGGGACTTTCCA
TTGACGTCAATGGGTGGAGTATTTACGGTAAACTGCCCACTTGGCAGTACATCAAGTGTATCATATGCCA
AGTACGCCCCCTATTGACGTCAATGACGGTAAATGGCCCGCCTGGCATTATGCCCAGTACATGACCTTAT
GGGACTTTCCTACTTGGCAGTACATCTACGTATTAGTCATCGCTATTACCATGGTGATGCGGTTTTGGCA
GTACATCAATGGGCGTGGATAGCGGTTTGACTCACGGGGATTTCCAAGTCTCCACCCCATTGACGTCAAT
GGGAGTTTGTTTTGGCACCAAAATCAACGGGACTTTCCAAAATGTCGTAACAACTCCGCCCCATTGACGC
AAATGGGCGGTAGGCGTGTACGGTGGGAGGTCTATATAAGCAGAGCTCTCTGGCTAACTAGAGAACCCAC
TGCTTACTGGCTTATCGAAATTAATACGACTCACTATAGGGAGACCCAAGCTTGGTACCGAGCTCGGATC
CACTAGTAACGGCCGCCAGTGTGCTGGAATTCATGGGGCTTCCCAGGCTGGTCTGCGCCTTCTTGCTCGC
CGCCTGCTGCTGCTGTCCTCGCGTCGCGGGTGTGCCCGGAGAGGCTGAGCAGCCTGCGCCTGAGCTGGTG
GAGGTGGAAGTGGGCAGCACAGCCCTTCTGAAGTGCGGCCTCTCCCAGTCCCAAGGCAACCTCAGCCATG
TCGACTGGTTTTCTGTCCACAAGGAGAAGCGGACGCTCATCTTCCGTGTGCGCCAGGGCCAGGGCCAGAG
CGAACCTGGGGAGTACGAGCAGCGGCTCAGCCTCCAGGACAGAGGGGCTACTCTGGCCCTGACTCAAGTC
ACCCCCCAAGACGAGCGCATCTTCTTGTGCCAGGGCAAGCGCCCTCGGTCCCAGGAGTACCGCATCCAGC
TCCGCGTCTACAAAGCTCCGGAGGAGCCAAACATCCAGGTCAACCCCCTGGGCATCCCTGTGAACAGTAA
GGAGCCTGAGGAGGTCGCTACCTGTGTAGGGAGGAACGGGTACCCCATTCCTCAAGTCATCTGGTACAAG
AATGGCCGGCCTCTGAAGGAGGAGAAGAACCGGGTCCACATTCAGTCGTCCCAGACTGTGGAGTCGAGTG
GTTTGTACACCTTGCAGAGTATTCTGAAGGCACAGCTGGTTAAAGAAGACAAAGATGCCCAGTTTTACTG
TGAGCTCAACTACCGGCTGCCCAGTGGGAACCACATGAAGGAGTCCAGGGAAGTCACCGTCCCGTCCACC
CCAGCAGGCTGGGTACGCGAGGGTGACACTGTCCAGCTGCTCTGCCGGGGGGACGGCAGCCCCAGCCCGG
AGTATACGCTTTTCCGCCTTCAGGATGAGCAGGAGGAAGTGCTGAATGTGAATCTCGAGGGGAACTTGAC
CCTGGAGGGAGTGACCCGGGGCCAGAGCGGGACCTATGGCTGCAGAGTGGAGGATTACGACGCGGCAGAT
GACGTGCAGCTCTCCAAGACGCTGGAGCTGCGCGTGGCCTATCTGGACCCCCTGGAGCTCAGCGAGGGGA
AGGTGCTTTCCTTACCTCTAAACAGCAGTGCAGTCGTGAACTGCTCCGTGCACGGCCTGCCCACCCCTGC
CCTACGCTGGACCAAGGACTCCACTCCCCTGGGCGATGGCCCCATGCTGTCGCTCAGTTCTATCACCTTC
GATTCCAATGGCACCTACGTATGTGAGGCCTCCCTGCCCACAGTCCCGGTCCTCAGCCGCACCCAGAACT
TCACGCTGCTGGTCCAAGGCTCGCCAGAGCTAAAGACAGCGGAAATAGAGCCCAAGGCAGATGGCAGCTG
GAGGGAAGGAGACGAAGTCACACTCATCTGCTCTGCCCGCGGCCATCCAGACCCCAAACTCAGCTGGAGC
CAATTGGGGGGCAGCCCCGCAGAGCCAATCCCCGGACGGCAGGGTTGGGTGAGCAGCTCTCTGACCCTGA
AAGTGACCAGCGCCCTGAGCCGCGATGGCATCTCCTGTGAAGCCTCCAACCCCCACGGGAACAAGCGCCA
TGTCTTCCACTTCGGCACCGTGAGCCCCCAGACCTCCCAGGCTGGAGTGGCCGTCATGGCCGTGGCCGTC
AGCGTGGGCCTCCTGCTCCTCGTCGTTGCTGTCTTCTACTGCGTGAGACGCAAAGGGGGCCCCTGCTGCC
GCCAGCGGCGGGAGAAGGGGGCTCCGCCGCCAGGGGAGCCAGGGCTGAGCCACTCGGGGTCGGAGCAACC
AGAGCAGACCGGCCTTCTCATGGGAGGTGCCTCCGGAGGAGCCAGGGGTGGCAGCGGGGGCTTCGGAGAC
GAGTGCACGCGTACGCGGCCGCTCGAGCAGAAACTCATCTCAGAAGAGGATCTGGCAGCAAATGATATCC
TGGATTACAAGGATGACGACGATAAGGTTTAAACTCGAGCATGCATCTAGAGGGCCCTATTCTATAGTGT
CACCTAAATGCTAGAGCTCGCTGATCAGCCTCGACTGTGCCTTCTAGTTGCCAGCCATCTGTTGTTTGCC
CCTCCCCCGTGCCTTCCTTGACCCTGGAAGGTGCCACTCCCACTGTCCTTTCCTAATAAAATGAGGAAAT
TGCATCGCATTGTCTGAGTAGGTGTCATTCTATTCTGGGGGGTGGGGTGGGGCAGGACAGCAAGGGGGAG
GATTGGGAAGACAATAGCAGGCATGCTGGGGATGCGGTGGGCTCTATGGCTTCTGAGGCGGAAAGAACCA
GCTGGGGCTCTAGGGGGTATCCCC
[124 nt withheld, positions 6885-7008]
C
[91 nt withheld, positions 7010-7100]
A
[49 nt withheld, positions 7102-7150]
CCTTTGACGTTGGAGTCCACGTTCTTT
[37 nt withheld, positions 7178-7214]
ACCCTATCTCGGTCTATTCTTTTGATTTATAAGGGATTTTGCCGATTTCGGCCTATTGGTTAAAAAATGA
GCTGATTTAACAAAAATTTAACGCG
